Addgene plasmid #76383: PIM2 gRNA (BRDN0001149335)
Purpose: 3rd generation lentiviral gRNA plasmid targeting human PIM2
Depositing lab: John Doench & David Root. Depositing organization: Broad Institute. Publication: Optimized sgRNA design to maximize activity and minimize off-target effects of CRISPR-Cas9. Doench JG, Fusi N, Sullender M, Hegde M, Vaimberg EW, Donovan KF, Smith I, Tothova Z, Wilen C, Orchard R, Virgin HW, Listgarten J, Root DE. Nat Biotechnol. 2016 Jan 18. doi: 10.1038/nbt.3437. PubMed 26780180.
Backbone
  Vector backbone: lentiGuide-Puro
  Backbone manufacturer: Zhang Lab (Addgene plasmid # 52963)
  Vector type: Mammalian Expression, Lentiviral, CRISPR
  Selectable markers: Puromycin
Growth in bacteria
  Bacterial resistance: Ampicillin, 100 μg/mL
  Growth temperature: 37°C
  Growth strain: DH5alpha
  Copy number: High Copy
Gene/Insert
  Gene/Insert name: PIM2 (alt names: PIM2; NM_006875.3)
  gRNA/shRNA sequence: ATCCTGATAGACCTACGCCG
  Species: H. sapiens (human)
  Entrez Gene: PIM2
  Promoter: hU6
  Cloning method: Unknown
  Sequencing primers: 5′ U6-F; 3′ pS2-R
Terms and licenses: Academic/Nonprofit Terms; Industry Terms: Not Available to Industry
Depositor comments: The gRNA was designed to target the following Genbank reference sequence(s): NM_006875.3. Note that this plasmid does NOT contain Cas9. It should be used in conjunction with lentiCas9-Blast (Addgene #52962) or otherwise with cell lines already expressing Cas9. Browse the full kinome gRNA library at http://www.addgene.org/pooled-library/broadgpp-human-kinome/ or visit http://www.broadinstitute.org/rnai/public/ for detailed protocols and information.
How to cite: PIM2 gRNA (BRDN0001149335) was a gift from John Doench & David Root (Addgene plasmid # 76383 ; http://n2t.net/addgene:76383 ; RRID:Addgene_76383)
