[The description below was written by a language model from this plasmid's Addgene catalogue record and pLannotate feature annotations shown in this document.]
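Description:
PIM2 gRNA (BRDN0001149335) is a third-generation lentiviral guide RNA plasmid built on the lentiGuide-Puro backbone and designed to direct Streptococcus pyogenes Cas9 to the human PIM2 gene, using the PIM2 mRNA reference sequence as the design target. It is propagated in E. coli as a high-copy plasmid through a ColE1/pUC-type origin with ampicillin selection from the β-lactamase gene. The backbone also carries an f1 origin, an SV40 origin and poly(A) signal, and remnants of lac and phage-promoter cloning sequences.

The viral portion is a self-inactivating HIV-1 transfer cassette. An RSV promoter fused to a truncated 5' LTR drives genomic RNA production in packaging cells without Tat, followed by the Ψ packaging signal with a partial gag sequence, the Rev response element for Rev-dependent nuclear export, a cPPT/CTS element, and a ΔU3 3' LTR that silences LTR promoter activity after integration. Within this frame sit two expression units. A human U6 RNA polymerase III promoter transcribes the PIM2-specific spacer joined to the SpCas9 gRNA scaffold, and an EF-1α promoter with its intron A drives the puromycin N-acetyltransferase gene, followed by a WPRE to enhance transcript expression. Puromycin therefore selects transduced mammalian cells.

The plasmid does not encode Cas9, so it must be used with a separate Cas9 vector or in cells that already express the nuclease. It belongs to a human kinome gRNA collection associated with work on optimized sgRNA design, and it is suited to knockout of PIM2 in human cells by lentiviral delivery.
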