Features (pLannotate 1.2.2; 29 found; start..end, strand, type, name):
     14..80      +  CDS            small t antigen (fragment): SV40 (simian virus 40) small t antigen
    106..317     +  promoter       EF-1α core promoter: core promoter for human elongation factor EF-1α
    318..1256    +  intron         EF-1α intron A: intron upstream of the start codon of human EF-1α
   1278..1877    +  CDS            PuroR (fragment): puromycin N-acetyltransferase; pac from Streptomyces; confers resistance to puromycin
   1893..2481    +  misc_feature   WPRE: woodchuck hepatitis virus posttranscriptional regulatory element
   2532..2551    +  misc_feature   cPPT/CTS (fragment): central polypurine tract and central termination sequence of HIV-1
   2553..2786    +  LTR            3' LTR (ΔU3): self-inactivating 3' long terminal repeat (LTR) from HIV-1
   2864..2985    +  polyA_signal   SV40 poly(A) signal: SV40 polyadenylation signal
   3025..3160    +  rep_origin     SV40 ori: SV40 origin of replication
   3181..3199    -  promoter       T7 promoter: promoter for bacteriophage T7 RNA polymerase
   3207..3362    +  CDS            lacZα (fragment): LacZα fragment of β-galactosidase; lacZ fragment
   3367..3795    +  rep_origin     f1 ori (sequence partly withheld): f1 bacteriophage origin of replication; arrow indicates direction of (+) strand synthesis
   3848..3952    +  promoter       AmpR promoter: bla
   3953..4813    +  CDS            AmpR: β-lactamase; bla; confers resistance to ampicillin, carbenicillin, and related antibiotics
   4984..5572    +  rep_origin     ori: high-copy-number ColE1/pMB1/pBR322/pUC origin of replication
   5755..5847    +  CDS            lacI (fragment): lac repressor; lacI; The lac repressor binds to the lac operator to inhibit transcription in E. coli. This inhibition can be relieved by adding lactose or isopropyl-β-D-thiogalactopyranoside (IPTG).
   5860..5881    +  protein_bind   CAP binding site: CAP binding activates transcription in the presence of cAMP. E. coli catabolite activator protein
   5896..5926    +  promoter       lac promoter: promoter for the E. coli lac operon
   5934..5950    +  protein_bind   lac operator: The lac repressor binds to the lac operator to inhibit transcription in E. coli. This inhibition can be relieved by adding lactose or isopropyl-β-D-thiogalactopyranoside (IPTG). lac repressor encoded by lacI
   5995..6013    +  promoter       T3 promoter: promoter for bacteriophage T3 RNA polymerase
   6041..6267    +  promoter       RSV promoter: Rous sarcoma virus enhancer/promoter
   6268..6448    +  LTR            5' LTR (truncated): truncated 5' long terminal repeat (LTR) from HIV-1
   6495..6620    +  misc_feature   HIV-1 Ψ: packaging signal of human immunodeficiency virus type 1
   6604..6967    +  CDS            HIV-1 gag (fragment): gag protein from human immunodeficiency virus 1; gag
   7113..7346    +  misc_feature   RRE: The Rev response element (RRE) of HIV-1 allows for Rev-dependent mRNA export from the nucleus to the cytoplasm.
   7723..7749    +  CDS            Rev (fragment): human immunodeficiency virus 1 (HIV-1) Rev protein; rev; enhances nuclear export of unspliced and incompletely spliced viral mRNAs
   7753..7993    +  promoter       U6 promoter: RNA polymerase III promoter for human U6 snRNA
   8023..8098    +  misc_RNA       gRNA scaffold: guide RNA scaffold for the Streptococcus pyogenes CRISPR/Cas9 system
   8154..8271    +  misc_feature   cPPT/CTS: central polypurine tract and central termination sequence of HIV-1
>Addgene plasmid #76383 | PIM2 gRNA (BRDN0001149335) | addgene full sequence | sequence record 156857 | Addgene assembled full plasmid sequence
CCCGGGTGCAAAGATGGATAAAGTTTTAAACAGAGAGGAATCTTTGCAGCTAATGGACCTTCTAGGTCTT
GAAAGGAGTGGGAATTGGCTCCGGTGCCCGTCAGTGGGCAGAGCGCACATCGCCCACAGTCCCCGAGAAG
TTGGGGGGAGGGGTCGGCAATTGATCCGGTGCCTAGAGAAGGTGGCGCGGGGTAAACTGGGAAAGTGATG
TCGTGTACTGGCTCCGCCTTTTTCCCGAGGGTGGGGGAGAACCGTATATAAGTGCAGTAGTCGCCGTGAA
CGTTCTTTTTCGCAACGGGTTTGCCGCCAGAACACAGGTAAGTGCCGTGTGTGGTTCCCGCGGGCCTGGC
CTCTTTACGGGTTATGGCCCTTGCGTGCCTTGAATTACTTCCACCTGGCTGCAGTACGTGATTCTTGATC
CCGAGCTTCGGGTTGGAAGTGGGTGGGAGAGTTCGAGGCCTTGCGCTTAAGGAGCCCCTTCGCCTCGTGC
TTGAGTTGAGGCCTGGCCTGGGCGCTGGGGCCGCCGCGTGCGAATCTGGTGGCACCTTCGCGCCTGTCTC
GCTGCTTTCGATAAGTCTCTAGCCATTTAAAATTTTTGATGACCTGCTGCGACGCTTTTTTTCTGGCAAG
ATAGTCTTGTAAATGCGGGCCAAGATCTGCACACTGGTATTTCGGTTTTTGGGGCCGCGGGCGGCGACGG
GGCCCGTGCGTCCCAGCGCACATGTTCGGCGAGGCGGGGCCTGCGAGCGCGGCCACCGAGAATCGGACGG
GGGTAGTCTCAAGCTGGCCGGCCTGCTCTGGTGCCTGGCCTCGCGCCGCCGTGTATCGCCCCGCCCTGGG
CGGCAAGGCTGGCCCGGTCGGCACCAGTTGCGTGAGCGGAAAGATGGCCGCTTCCCGGCCCTGCTGCAGG
GAGCTCAAAATGGAGGACGCGGCGCTCGGGAGAGCGGGCGGGTGAGTCACCCACACAAAGGAAAAGGGCC
TTTCCGTCCTCAGCCGTCGCTTCATGTGACTCCACGGAGTACCGGGCGCCGTCCAGGCACCTCGATTAGT
TCTCGAGCTTTTGGAGTACGTCGTCTTTAGGTTGGGGGGAGGGGTTTTATGCGATGGAGTTTCCCCACAC
TGAGTGGGTGGAGACTGAAGTTAGGCCAGCTTGGCACTTGATGTAATTCTCCTTGGAATTTGCCCTTTTT
GAGTTTGGATCTTGGTTCATTCTCAAGCCTCAGACAGTGGTTCAAAGTTTTTTTCTTCCATTTCAGGTGT
CGTGACGTACGGCCACCATGACCGAGTACAAGCCCACGGTGCGCCTCGCCACCCGCGACGACGTCCCCAG
GGCCGTACGCACCCTCGCCGCCGCGTTCGCCGACTACCCCGCCACGCGCCACACCGTCGATCCGGACCGC
CACATCGAGCGGGTCACCGAGCTGCAAGAACTCTTCCTCACGCGCGTCGGGCTCGACATCGGCAAGGTGT
GGGTCGCGGACGACGGCGCCGCCGTGGCGGTCTGGACCACGCCGGAGAGCGTCGAAGCGGGGGCGGTGTT
CGCCGAGATCGGCCCGCGCATGGCCGAGTTGAGCGGTTCCCGGCTGGCCGCGCAGCAACAGATGGAAGGC
CTCCTGGCGCCGCACCGGCCCAAGGAGCCCGCGTGGTTCCTGGCCACCGTCGGAGTCTCGCCCGACCACC
AGGGCAAGGGTCTGGGCAGCGCCGTCGTGCTCCCCGGAGTGGAGGCGGCCGAGCGCGCCGGGGTGCCCGC
CTTCCTGGAGACCTCCGCGCCCCGCAACCTCCCCTTCTACGAGCGGCTCGGCTTCACCGTCACCGCCGAC
GTCGAGGTGCCCGAAGGACCGCGCACCTGGTGCATGACCCGCAAGCCCGGTGCCTGAACGCGTTAAGTCG
ACAATCAACCTCTGGATTACAAAATTTGTGAAAGATTGACTGGTATTCTTAACTATGTTGCTCCTTTTAC
GCTATGTGGATACGCTGCTTTAATGCCTTTGTATCATGCTATTGCTTCCCGTATGGCTTTCATTTTCTCC
TCCTTGTATAAATCCTGGTTGCTGTCTCTTTATGAGGAGTTGTGGCCCGTTGTCAGGCAACGTGGCGTGG
TGTGCACTGTGTTTGCTGACGCAACCCCCACTGGTTGGGGCATTGCCACCACCTGTCAGCTCCTTTCCGG
GACTTTCGCTTTCCCCCTCCCTATTGCCACGGCGGAACTCATCGCCGCCTGCCTTGCCCGCTGCTGGACA
GGGGCTCGGCTGTTGGGCACTGACAATTCCGTGGTGTTGTCGGGGAAATCATCGTCCTTTCCTTGGCTGC
TCGCCTGTGTTGCCACCTGGATTCTGCGCGGGACGTCCTTCTGCTACGTCCCTTCGGCCCTCAATCCAGC
GGACCTTCCTTCCCGCGGCCTGCTGCCGGCTCTGCGGCCTCTTCCGCGTCTTCGCCTTCGCCCTCAGACG
AGTCGGATCTCCCTTTGGGCCGCCTCCCCGCGTCGACTTTAAGACCAATGACTTACAAGGCAGCTGTAGA
TCTTAGCCACTTTTTAAAAGAAAAGGGGGGACTGGAAGGGCTAATTCACTCCCAACGAAGACAAGATCTG
CTTTTTGCTTGTACTGGGTCTCTCTGGTTAGACCAGATCTGAGCCTGGGAGCTCTCTGGCTAACTAGGGA
ACCCACTGCTTAAGCCTCAATAAAGCTTGCCTTGAGTGCTTCAAGTAGTGTGTGCCCGTCTGTTGTGTGA
CTCTGGTAACTAGAGATCCCTCAGACCCTTTTAGTCAGTGTGGAAAATCTCTAGCAGTACGTATAGTAGT
TCATGTCATCTTATTATTCAGTATTTATAACTTGCAAAGAAATGAATATCAGAGAGTGAGAGGAACTTGT
TTATTGCAGCTTATAATGGTTACAAATAAAGCAATAGCATCACAAATTTCACAAATAAAGCATTTTTTTC
ACTGCATTCTAGTTGTGGTTTGTCCAAACTCATCAATGTATCTTATCATGTCTGGCTCTAGCTATCCCGC
CCCTAACTCCGCCCATCCCGCCCCTAACTCCGCCCAGTTCCGCCCATTCTCCGCCCCATGGCTGACTAAT
TTTTTTTATTTATGCAGAGGCCGAGGCCGCCTCGGCCTCTGAGCTATTCCAGAAGTAGTGAGGAGGCTTT
TTTGGAGGCCTAGGGACGTACCCAATTCGCCCTATAGTGAGTCGTATTACGCGCGCTCACTGGCCGTCGT
TTTACAACGTCGTGACTGGGAAAACCCTGGCGTTACCCAACTTAATCGCCTTGCAGCACATCCCCCTTTC
GCCAGCTGGCGTAATAGCGAAGAGGCCCGCACCGATCGCCCTTCCCAACAGTTGCGCAGCCTGAATGGCG
AATGGG
[124 nt withheld, positions 3367-3490]
C
[91 nt withheld, positions 3492-3582]
A
[49 nt withheld, positions 3584-3632]
CCTTTGACGTTGGAGTCCACGTTCTTT
[37 nt withheld, positions 3660-3696]
ACCCTATCTCGGTCTATTCTTTTGATTTATAAGGGATTTTGCCGATTTCGGCCTATTGGTTAAAAAATGA
GCTGATTTAACAAAAATTTAACGCGAATTTTAACAAAATATTAACGCTTACAATTTAGGTGGCACTTTTC
GGGGAAATGTGCGCGGAACCCCTATTTGTTTATTTTTCTAAATACATTCAAATATGTATCCGCTCATGAG
ACAATAACCCTGATAAATGCTTCAATAATATTGAAAAAGGAAGAGTATGAGTATTCAACATTTCCGTGTC
GCCCTTATTCCCTTTTTTGCGGCATTTTGCCTTCCTGTTTTTGCTCACCCAGAAACGCTGGTGAAAGTAA
AAGATGCTGAAGATCAGTTGGGTGCACGAGTGGGTTACATCGAACTGGATCTCAACAGCGGTAAGATCCT
TGAGAGTTTTCGCCCCGAAGAACGTTTTCCAATGATGAGCACTTTTAAAGTTCTGCTATGTGGCGCGGTA
TTATCCCGTATTGACGCCGGGCAAGAGCAACTCGGTCGCCGCATACACTATTCTCAGAATGACTTGGTTG
AGTACTCACCAGTCACAGAAAAGCATCTTACGGATGGCATGACAGTAAGAGAATTATGCAGTGCTGCCAT
AACCATGAGTGATAACACTGCGGCCAACTTACTTCTGACAACGATCGGAGGACCGAAGGAGCTAACCGCT
TTTTTGCACAACATGGGGGATCATGTAACTCGCCTTGATCGTTGGGAACCGGAGCTGAATGAAGCCATAC
CAAACGACGAGCGTGACACCACGATGCCTGTAGCAATGGCAACAACGTTGCGCAAACTATTAACTGGCGA
ACTACTTACTCTAGCTTCCCGGCAACAATTAATAGACTGGATGGAGGCGGATAAAGTTGCAGGACCACTT
CTGCGCTCGGCCCTTCCGGCTGGCTGGTTTATTGCTGATAAATCTGGAGCCGGTGAGCGTGGGTCTCGCG
GTATCATTGCAGCACTGGGGCCAGATGGTAAGCCCTCCCGTATCGTAGTTATCTACACGACGGGGAGTCA
GGCAACTATGGATGAACGAAATAGACAGATCGCTGAGATAGGTGCCTCACTGATTAAGCATTGGTAACTG
TCAGACCAAGTTTACTCATATATACTTTAGATTGATTTAAAACTTCATTTTTAATTTAAAAGGATCTAGG
TGAAGATCCTTTTTGATAATCTCATGACCAAAATCCCTTAACGTGAGTTTTCGTTCCACTGAGCGTCAGA
CCCCGTAGAAAAGATCAAAGGATCTTCTTGAGATCCTTTTTTTCTGCGCGTAATCTGCTGCTTGCAAACA
AAAAAACCACCGCTACCAGCGGTGGTTTGTTTGCCGGATCAAGAGCTACCAACTCTTTTTCCGAAGGTAA
CTGGCTTCAGCAGAGCGCAGATACCAAATACTGTTCTTCTAGTGTAGCCGTAGTTAGGCCACCACTTCAA
GAACTCTGTAGCACCGCCTACATACCTCGCTCTGCTAATCCTGTTACCAGTGGCTGCTGCCAGTGGCGAT
AAGTCGTGTCTTACCGGGTTGGACTCAAGACGATAGTTACCGGATAAGGCGCAGCGGTCGGGCTGAACGG
GGGGTTCGTGCACACAGCCCAGCTTGGAGCGAACGACCTACACCGAACTGAGATACCTACAGCGTGAGCT
ATGAGAAAGCGCCACGCTTCCCGAAGGGAGAAAGGCGGACAGGTATCCGGTAAGCGGCAGGGTCGGAACA
GGAGAGCGCACGAGGGAGCTTCCAGGGGGAAACGCCTGGTATCTTTATAGTCCTGTCGGGTTTCGCCACC
TCTGACTTGAGCGTCGATTTTTGTGATGCTCGTCAGGGGGGCGGAGCCTATGGAAAAACGCCAGCAACGC
GGCCTTTTTACGGTTCCTGGCCTTTTGCTGGCCTTTTGCTCACATGTTCTTTCCTGCGTTATCCCCTGAT
TCTGTGGATAACCGTATTACCGCCTTTGAGTGAGCTGATACCGCTCGCCGCAGCCGAACGACCGAGCGCA
GCGAGTCAGTGAGCGAGGAAGCGGAAGAGCGCCCAATACGCAAACCGCCTCTCCCCGCGCGTTGGCCGAT
TCATTAATGCAGCTGGCACGACAGGTTTCCCGACTGGAAAGCGGGCAGTGAGCGCAACGCAATTAATGTG
AGTTAGCTCACTCATTAGGCACCCCAGGCTTTACACTTTATGCTTCCGGCTCGTATGTTGTGTGGAATTG
TGAGCGGATAACAATTTCACACAGGAAACAGCTATGACCATGATTACGCCAAGCGCGCAATTAACCCTCA
CTAAAGGGAACAAAAGCTGGAGCTGCAAGCTTAATGTAGTCTTATGCAATACTCTTGTAGTCTTGCAACA
TGGTAACGATGAGTTAGCAACATGCCTTACAAGGAGAGAAAAAGCACCGTGCATGCCGATTGGTGGAAGT
AAGGTGGTACGATCGTGCCTTATTAGGAAGGCAACAGACGGGTCTGACATGGATTGGACGAACCACTGAA
TTGCCGCATTGCAGAGATATTGTATTTAAGTGCCTAGCTCGATACATAAACGGGTCTCTCTGGTTAGACC
AGATCTGAGCCTGGGAGCTCTCTGGCTAACTAGGGAACCCACTGCTTAAGCCTCAATAAAGCTTGCCTTG
AGTGCTTCAAGTAGTGTGTGCCCGTCTGTTGTGTGACTCTGGTAACTAGAGATCCCTCAGACCCTTTTAG
TCAGTGTGGAAAATCTCTAGCAGTGGCGCCCGAACAGGGACTTGAAAGCGAAAGGGAAACCAGAGGAGCT
CTCTCGACGCAGGACTCGGCTTGCTGAAGCGCGCACGGCAAGAGGCGAGGGGCGGCGACTGGTGAGTACG
CCAAAAATTTTGACTAGCGGAGGCTAGAAGGAGAGAGATGGGTGCGAGAGCGTCAGTATTAAGCGGGGGA
GAATTAGATCGCGATGGGAAAAAATTCGGTTAAGGCCAGGGGGAAAGAAAAAATATAAATTAAAACATAT
AGTATGGGCAAGCAGGGAGCTAGAACGATTCGCAGTTAATCCTGGCCTGTTAGAAACATCAGAAGGCTGT
AGACAAATACTGGGACAGCTACAACCATCCCTTCAGACAGGATCAGAAGAACTTAGATCATTATATAATA
CAGTAGCAACCCTCTATTGTGTGCATCAAAGGATAGAGATAAAAGACACCAAGGAAGCTTTAGACAAGAT
AGAGGAAGAGCAAAACAAAAGTAAGACCACCGCACAGCAAGCGGCCGCTGATCTTCAGACCTGGAGGAGG
AGATATGAGGGACAATTGGAGAAGTGAATTATATAAATATAAAGTAGTAAAAATTGAACCATTAGGAGTA
GCACCCACCAAGGCAAAGAGAAGAGTGGTGCAGAGAGAAAAAAGAGCAGTGGGAATAGGAGCTTTGTTCC
TTGGGTTCTTGGGAGCAGCAGGAAGCACTATGGGCGCAGCGTCAATGACGCTGACGGTACAGGCCAGACA
ATTATTGTCTGGTATAGTGCAGCAGCAGAACAATTTGCTGAGGGCTATTGAGGCGCAACAGCATCTGTTG
CAACTCACAGTCTGGGGCATCAAGCAGCTCCAGGCAAGAATCCTGGCTGTGGAAAGATACCTAAAGGATC
AACAGCTCCTGGGGATTTGGGGTTGCTCTGGAAAACTCATTTGCACCACTGCTGTGCCTTGGAATGCTAG
TTGGAGTAATAAATCTCTGGAACAGATTTGGAATCACACGACCTGGATGGAGTGGGACAGAGAAATTAAC
AATTACACAAGCTTAATACACTCCTTAATTGAAGAATCGCAAAACCAGCAAGAAAAGAATGAACAAGAAT
TATTGGAATTAGATAAATGGGCAAGTTTGTGGAATTGGTTTAACATAACAAATTGGCTGTGGTATATAAA
ATTATTCATAATGATAGTAGGAGGCTTGGTAGGTTTAAGAATAGTTTTTGCTGTACTTTCTATAGTGAAT
AGAGTTAGGCAGGGATATTCACCATTATCGTTTCAGACCCACCTCCCAACCCCGAGGGGACCCAGAGAGG
GCCTATTTCCCATGATTCCTTCATATTTGCATATACGATACAAGGCTGTTAGAGAGATAATTAGAATTAA
TTTGACTGTAAACACAAAGATATTAGTACAAAATACGTGACGTAGAAAGTAATAATTTCTTGGGTAGTTT
GCAGTTTTAAAATTATGTTTTAAAATGGACTATCATATGCTTACCGTAACTTGAAAGTATTTCGATTTCT
TGGCTTTATATATCTTGTGGAAAGGACGAAACACCGATCCTGATAGACCTACGCCGGTTTTAGAGCTAGA
AATAGCAAGTTAAAATAAGGCTAGTCCGTTATCAACTTGAAAAAGTGGCACCGAGTCGGTGCTTTTTTAA
GCTTGGCGTAACTAGATCTTGAGACAAATGGCAGTATTCATCCACAATTTTAAAAGAAAAGGGGGGATTG
GGGGGTACAGTGCAGGGGAAAGAATAGTAGACATAATAGCAACAGACATACAAACTAAAGAATTACAAAA
ACAAATTACAAAAATTCAAAATTTTCGGGTTTATTACAGGGACAGCAGAGATCCACTTTGGCGCCGGCTC
GAGGGGG
