>Addgene plasmid #76383 | PIM2 gRNA (BRDN0001149335) | depositor partial sequence | sequence record 143843 | Target Sequence
ATCCTGATAGACCTACGCCG
