>Addgene plasmid #76383 | PIM2 gRNA (BRDN0001149335) | addgene partial sequence | sequence record 156858 | hU6-F 5'-GAGGGCCTATTTCCCATGATT-3'
CGATACAAGGCTGTTAGAGAGATAATTAGAATTAATTTGACTGTAAACACAAAGATATTAGTACAAAATA
CGTGACGTAGAAAGTAATAATTTCTTGGGTAGTTTGCAGTTTTAAAATTATGTTTTAAAATGGACTATCA
TATGCTTACCGTAACTTGAAAGTATTTCGATTTCTTGGCTTTATATATCTTGTGGAAAGGACGAAACACC
GATCCTGATAGACCTACGCCGGTTTTAGAGCTAGAAATAGCAAGTTAAAATAAGGCTAGTCCGTTATCAA
CTTGAAAAAGTGGCACCGAGTCGGTGCTTTTTTAAGCTTGGCGTAACTAGATCTTGAGACAAATGGCAGT
ATTCATCCACAATTTTAAAAGAAAAGGGGGGATTGGGGGGTACAGTGCAGGGGAAAGAATAGTAGACATA
ATAGCAACAGACATACAAACTAAAGAATTACAAAAACAAATTACAAAAATTCAAAATTTTCGGGTTTATT
ACAGGGACAGCAGAGATCCACTTTGGCGCCGGCTCGAGGGGGCCCGGGTGCAAAGATGGATAAAGTTTTA
AACAGAGAGGAATCTTTGCAGCTAATGGACCTTCTAGGTCTTGAAAGGAGTGGGAATTGGCTCCGGTGCC
CGTCAGTGGGCAGAGCGCACATCGCCCACAGTCCCCGAGAAGTTGGGGGGAGGGGTCGGCAATTGATCCG
GTGCCTAGAGAAGGTGGCGCGGGGTAAACTGGGAAAGTGATGTCGTGTACTGGCTCCGCCTTTTTCCCGA
GGGTGGGGGAGAACCGTATATAAGTGCAGTAGTCGCCGTGAACGTTCTTTTTCGCAACGGGTTTGCCGCC
AGAACACAGGTAAGTGCCGTGTGTGGTTCCCGCGGGCCTGGCCTCTTTACGGGTTATGGCCCTTGCGTGC
CTTGAATTACTTCCACCTGGCTGCAGTACGTGATTCTTGATCCCGAGCTTCGG
